Addgene plasmid #34564: pMSCVpuro-Cre
Purpose: Retroviral expression of Cre
Depositing lab: Kai Ge. Depositing organization: National Institute of Diabetes & Digestive & Kidney Diseases (NIDDK). Publication: Histone H3K27 methyltransferase Ezh2 represses Wnt genes to facilitate adipogenesis. Wang L, Jin Q, Lee JE, Su IH, Ge K. Proc Natl Acad Sci U S A. 2010 Apr 20. 107(16):7317-22. 10.1073/pnas.1000031107 PubMed 20368440.
Backbone
  Vector backbone: pMSCVpuro
  Backbone manufacturer: Clontech
  Backbone size w/o insert (bp): 6300
  Vector type: Mammalian Expression, Retroviral, Cre/Lox
  Selectable markers: Puromycin
Growth in bacteria
  Bacterial resistance: Ampicillin, 100 μg/mL
  Growth temperature: 37°C
  Growth strain: Stbl3
  Copy number: High Copy
Gene/Insert
  Gene/Insert name: Cre
  Insert size (bp): 1000
  Promoter: 5'LTR
  Cloning method: Restriction Enzyme; 5′ cloning site BglII (not destroyed); 3′ cloning site XhoI (destroyed during cloning)
  Sequencing primers: 5′ pLXSN-5 (5'-CCCTTGAACCTCCTCGTTCGACC-3'); 3′ MSCV-rev (5'-CAGCGGGGCTGCTAAAGCGCATGC-3')
Terms and licenses: Academic/Nonprofit Terms; Industry Terms: Not Available to Industry
How to cite: pMSCVpuro-Cre was a gift from Kai Ge (Addgene plasmid # 34564 ; http://n2t.net/addgene:34564 ; RRID:Addgene_34564)
