[The description below was written by a language model from this plasmid's Addgene catalogue record and pLannotate feature annotations shown in this document.]
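Description:
pMSCVpuro-Cre is a gammaretroviral expression vector built on the commercial pMSCVpuro backbone (murine stem cell virus type) for delivering Cre recombinase into mammalian cells. The full sequence record is about 7.3 kb. In bacteria it is maintained through a high-copy ColE1/pUC-type origin and selected with ampicillin via the β-lactamase gene and its own promoter. The backbone also contains short remnants of lac regulatory elements, lacI, lacZα, rop, bom, a tetracycline resistance gene and viral env. These are annotated only as fragments and appear to be non-functional leftovers of vector construction.

The proviral portion is flanked by 5' and 3' long terminal repeats from murine embryonic stem cell virus. Downstream of the 5' LTR lie the Ψ packaging signal and a truncated gag segment lacking its start codon, which together promote efficient encapsidation of the genomic RNA without producing Gag protein. The Cre coding sequence of roughly 1 kb, derived from bacteriophage P1, was inserted by restriction cloning between BglII and XhoI sites and is transcribed from the 5' LTR. The annotation software labels it as a fragment, although it spans about the expected length of the gene. An internal mouse PGK promoter then drives puromycin N-acetyltransferase, so transduced cells can be selected with puromycin independently of LTR activity.

Because the vector carries no intact gag, pol or env genes, these functions must be supplied in trans by a packaging system to produce replication-defective virus. After integration, the expressed Cre catalyses recombination at loxP sites. The construct is therefore suited to deleting or rearranging floxed alleles in cultured cells, with puromycin used to enrich for the infected population.
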