Features (pLannotate 1.2.2; 19 found; start..end, strand, type, name):
      1..517     +  LTR            5' LTR: 5' long terminal repeat from murine embryonic stem cell virus
    581..922     +  misc_feature   MESV Ψ: packaging signal of murine embryonic stem cell virus
    989..1405    +  CDS            gag (truncated): truncated Moloney murine leukemia virus (MMLV) gag gene lacking the start codon
   1462..2492    +  CDS            Cre (fragment): site-specific recombinase Cre is a site-specific recombinase from bacteriophage P1. Recombination occurs at loxP sequences.
   2514..3013    +  promoter       PGK promoter: mouse phosphoglycerate kinase 1 promoter
   3034..3633    +  CDS            PuroR: puromycin N-acetyltransferase; pac from Streptomyces alboniger; confers resistance to puromycin
   3733..4247    +  LTR            3' LTR: 3' long terminal repeat from murine embryonic stem cell virus
   4409..4425    -  protein_bind   lac operator: The lac repressor binds to the lac operator to inhibit transcription in E. coli. This inhibition can be relieved by adding lactose or isopropyl-β-D-thiogalactopyranoside (IPTG). lac repressor encoded by lacI
   4433..4463    -  promoter       lac promoter: promoter for the E. coli lac operon
   4478..4499    -  protein_bind   CAP binding site: CAP binding activates transcription in the presence of cAMP. E. coli catabolite activator protein
   4512..4604    -  CDS            lacI (fragment): lac repressor; lacI; The lac repressor binds to the lac operator to inhibit transcription in E. coli. This inhibition can be relieved by adding lactose or isopropyl-β-D-thiogalactopyranoside (IPTG).
   4787..5375    -  rep_origin     ori: high-copy-number ColE1/pMB1/pBR322/pUC origin of replication
   5546..6406    -  CDS            AmpR: β-lactamase; bla; confers resistance to ampicillin, carbenicillin, and related antibiotics
   6407..6511    -  promoter       AmpR promoter: bla
   6606..6641    +  CDS            rop (fragment): Rop protein, which maintains plasmids at low copy number; rop
   6743..6842    +  misc_feature   bom (fragment): basis of mobility region from pBR322
   6848..6997    -  CDS            lacZα (fragment): LacZα fragment of β-galactosidase; lacZ fragment
   6997..7198    -  CDS            TcR (fragment): tetracycline efflux protein; tet; confers resistance to tetracycline
   7199..7297    +  CDS            env (fragment): murine leukemia virus gPr80 envelope polyprotein precursor; env; proteolytically cleaved into gp70SU and p15TM subunits
>Addgene plasmid #34564 | pMSCVpuro-Cre | addgene full sequence | sequence record 138554 | Addgene NGS Result
AATGAAAGACCCCACCTGTAGGTTTGGCAAGCTAGCTTAAGTAACGCCATTTTGCAAGGCATGGAAAATA
CATAACTGAGAATAGAGAAGTTCAGATCAAGGTTAGGAACAGAGAGACAGCAGAATATGGGCCAAACAGG
ATATCTGTGGTAAGCAGTTCCTGCCCCGGCTCAGGGCCAAGAACAGATGGTCCCCAGATGCGGTCCCGCC
CTCAGCAGTTTCTAGAGAACCATCAGATGTTTCCAGGGTGCCCCAAGGACCTGAAATGACCCTGTGCCTT
ATTTGAACTAACCAATCAGTTCGCTTCTCGCTTCTGTTCGCGCGCTTCTGCTCCCCGAGCTCAATAAAAG
AGCCCACAACCCCTCACTCGGCGCGCCAGTCCTCCGATAGACTGCGTCGCCCGGGTACCCGTATTCCCAA
TAAAGCCTCTTGCTGTTTGCATCCGAATCGTGGACTCGCTGATCCTTGGGAGGGTCTCCTCAGATTGATT
GACTGCCCACCTCGGGGGTCTTTCATTTGGAGGTTCCACCGAGATTTGGAGACCCCTGCCCAGGGACCAC
CGACCCCCCCGCCGGGAGGTAAGCTGGCCAGCGGTCGTTTCGTGTCTGTCTCTGTCTTTGTGCGTGTTTG
TGCCGGCATCTAATGTTTGCGCCTGCGTCTGTACTAGTTAGCTAACTAGCTCTGTATCTGGCGGACCCGT
GGTGGAACTGACGAGTTCTGAACACCCGGCCGCAACCCTGGGAGACGTCCCAGGGACTTTGGGGGCCGTT
TTTGTGGCCCGACCTGAGGAAGGGAGTCGATGTGGAATCCGACCCCGTCAGGATATGTGGTTCTGGTAGG
AGACGAGAACCTAAAACAGTTCCCGCCTCCGTCTGAATTTTTGCTTTCGGTTTGGAACCGAAGCCGCGCG
TCTTGTCTGCTGCAGCGCTGCAGCATCGTTCTGTGTTGTCTCTGTCTGACTGTGTTTCTGTATTTGTCTG
AAAATTAGGGCCAGACTGTTACCACTCCCTTAAGTTTGACCTTAGGTCACTGGAAAGATGTCGAGCGGAT
CGCTCACAACCAGTCGGTAGATGTCAAGAAGAGACGTTGGGTTACCTTCTGCTCTGCAGAATGGCCAACC
TTTAACGTCGGATGGCCGCGAGACGGCACCTTTAACCGAGACCTCATCACCCAGGTTAAGATCAAGGTCT
TTTCACCTGGCCCGCATGGACACCCAGACCAGGTCCCCTACATCGTGACCTGGGAAGCCTTGGCTTTTGA
CCCCCCTCCCTGGGTCAAGCCCTTTGTACACCCTAAGCCTCCGCCTCCTCTTCCTCCATCCGCCCCGTCT
CTCCCCCTTGAACCTCCTCGTTCGACCCCGCCTCGATCCTCCCTTTATCCAGCCCTCACTCCTTCTCTAG
GCGCCGGAATTAGATCTGATATCATCGATGAATTCGACCATGCCCAAGAAGAAGAGGAAGGTGTCCAATT
TACTGACCGTACACCAAAATTTGCCTGCATTACCGGTCGATGCAACGAGTGATGAGGTTCGCAAGAACCT
GATGGACATGTTCAGGGATCGCCAGGCGTTTTCTGAGCATACCTGGAAAATGCTTCTGTCCGTTTGCCGG
TCGTGGGCGGCATGGTGCAAGTTGAATAACCGGAAATGGTTTCCCGCAGAACCTGAAGATGTTCGCGATT
ATCTTCTATATCTTCAGGCGCGCGGTCTGGCAGTAAAAACTATCCAGCAACATTTGGGCCAGCTAAACAT
GCTTCATCGTCGGTCCGGGCTGCCACGACCAAGTGACAGCAATGCTGTTTCACTGGTTATGCGGCGGATC
CGAAAAGAAAACGTTGATGCCGGTGAACGTGCAAAACAGGCTCTAGCGTTCGAACGCACTGATTTCGACC
AGGTTCGTTCACTCATGGAAAATAGCGATCGCTGCCAGGATATACGTAATCTGGCATTTCTGGGGATTGC
TTATAACACCCTGTTACGTATAGCCGAAATTGCCAGGATCAGGGTTAAAGATATCTCACGTACTGACGGT
GGGAGAATGTTAATCCATATTGGCAGAACGAAAACGCTGGTTAGCACCGCAGGTGTAGAGAAGGCACTTA
GCCTGGGGGTAACTAAACTGGTCGAGCGATGGATTTCCGTCTCTGGTGTAGCTGATGATCCGAATAACTA
CCTGTTTTGCCGGGTCAGAAAAAATGGTGTTGCCGCGCCATCTGCCACCAGCCAGCTATCAACTCGCGCC
CTGGAAGGGATTTTTGAAGCAACTCATCGATTGATTTACGGCGCTAAGGATGACTCTGGTCAGAGATACC
TGGCCTGGTCTGGACACAGTGCCCGTGTCGGAGCCGCGCGAGATATGGCCCGCGCTGGAGTTTCAATACC
GGAGATCATGCAAGCTGGTGGCTGGACCAATGTAAATATTGTCATGAACTATATCCGTAACCTGGATAGT
GAAACAGGGGCAATGGTGCGCCTGCTGGAAGATGGCGATTAGTCGAGGTTAACGAATTCTACCGGGTAGG
GGAGGCGCTTTTCCCAAGGCAGTCTGGAGCATGCGCTTTAGCAGCCCCGCTGGGCACTTGGCGCTACACA
AGTGGCCTCTGGCCTCGCACACATTCCACATCCACCGGTAGGCGCCAACCGGCTCCGTTCTTTGGTGGCC
CCTTCGCGCCACCTTCTACTCCTCCCCTAGTCAGGAAGTTCCCCCCCGCCCCGCAGCTCGCGTCGTGCAG
GACGTGACAAATGGAAGTAGCACGTCTCACTAGTCTCGTGCAGATGGACAGCACCGCTGAGCAATGGAAG
CGGGTAGGCCTTTGGGGCAGCGGCCAATAGCAGCTTTGCTCCTTCGCTTTCTGGGCTCAGAGGCTGGGAA
GGGGTGGGTCCGGGGGCGGGCTCAGGGGCGGGCTCAGGGGCGGGGCGGGCGCCCGAAGGTCCTCCGGAGG
CCCGGCATTCTGCACGCTTCAAAAGCGCACGTCTGCCGCGCTGTTCTCCTCTTCCTCATCTCCGGGCCTT
TCGACCTGCAGCCCAAGCTTACCATGACCGAGTACAAGCCCACGGTGCGCCTCGCCACCCGCGACGACGT
CCCCAGGGCCGTACGCACCCTCGCCGCCGCGTTCGCCGACTACCCCGCCACGCGCCACACCGTCGATCCG
GACCGCCACATCGAGCGGGTCACCGAGCTGCAAGAACTCTTCCTCACGCGCGTCGGGCTCGACATCGGCA
AGGTGTGGGTCGCGGACGACGGCGCCGCGGTGGCGGTCTGGACCACGCCGGAGAGCGTCGAAGCGGGGGC
GGTGTTCGCCGAGATCGGCCCGCGCATGGCCGAGTTGAGCGGTTCCCGGCTGGCCGCGCAGCAACAGATG
GAAGGCCTCCTGGCGCCGCACCGGCCCAAGGAGCCCGCGTGGTTCCTGGCCACCGTCGGCGTCTCGCCCG
ACCACCAGGGCAAGGGTCTGGGCAGCGCCGTCGTGCTCCCCGGAGTGGAGGCGGCCGAGCGCGCCGGGGT
GCCCGCCTTCCTGGAGACCTCCGCGCCCCGCAACCTCCCCTTCTACGAGCGGCTCGGCTTCACCGTCACC
GCCGACGTCGAGGTGCCCGAAGGACCGCGCACCTGGTGCATGACCCGCAAGCCCGGTGCCTGACGCCCGC
CCCACGACCCGCAGCGCCCGACCGAAAGGAGCGCACGACCCCATGCATCGATAAAATAAAAGATTTTATT
TAGTCTCCAGAAAAAGGGGGGAATGAAAGACCCCACCTGTAGGTTTGGCAAGCTAGCTTAAGTAACGCCA
TTTTGCAAGGCATGGAAAATACATAACTGAGAATAGAGAAGTTCAGATCAAGGTTAGGAACAGAGAGACA
GCAGAATATGGGCCAAACAGGATATCTGTGGTAAGCAGTTCCTGCCCCGGCTCAGGGCCAAGAACAGATG
GTCCCCAGATGCGGTCCCGCCCTCAGCAGTTTCTAGAGAACCATCAGATGTTTCCAGGGTGCCCCAAGGA
CCTGAAATGACCCTGTGCCTTATTTGAACTAACCAATCAGTTCGCTTCTCGCTTCTGTTCGCGCGCTTCT
GCTCCCCGAGCTCAATAAAAGAGCCCACAACCCCTCACTCGGCGCGCCAGTCCTCCGATAGACTGCGTCG
CCCGGGTACCCGTGTATCCAATAAACCCTCTTGCAGTTGCATCCGACTTGTGGTCTCGCTGTTCCTTGGG
AGGGTCTCCTCTGAGTGATTGACTACCCGTCAGCGGGGGTCTTTCATGGGTAACAGTTTCTTGAAGTTGG
AGAACAACATTCTGAGGGTAGGAGTCGAATATTAAGTAATCCTGACTCAATTAGCCACTGTTTTGAATCC
ACATACTCCAATACTCCTGAAATAGTTCATTATGGACAGCGCAGAAAGAGCTGGGGAGAATTGTGAAATT
GTTATCCGCTCACAATTCCACACAACATACGAGCCGGAAGCATAAAGTGTAAAGCCTGGGGTGCCTAATG
AGTGAGCTAACTCACATTAATTGCGTTGCGCTCACTGCCCGCTTTCCAGTCGGGAAACCTGTCGTGCCAG
CTGCATTAATGAATCGGCCAACGCGCGGGGAGAGGCGGTTTGCGTATTGGGCGCTCTTCCGCTTCCTCGC
TCACTGACTCGCTGCGCTCGGTCGTTCGGCTGCGGCGAGCGGTATCAGCTCACTCAAAGGCGGTAATACG
GTTATCCACAGAATCAGGGGATAACGCAGGAAAGAACATGTGAGCAAAAGGCCAGCAAAAGGCCAGGAAC
CGTAAAAAGGCCGCGTTGCTGGCGTTTTTCCATAGGCTCCGCCCCCCTGACGAGCATCACAAAAATCGAC
GCTCAAGTCAGAGGTGGCGAAACCCGACAGGACTATAAAGATACCAGGCGTTTCCCCCTGGAAGCTCCCT
CGTGCGCTCTCCTGTTCCGACCCTGCCGCTTACCGGATACCTGTCCGCCTTTCTCCCTTCGGGAAGCGTG
GCGCTTTCTCATAGCTCACGCTGTAGGTATCTCAGTTCGGTGTAGGTCGTTCGCTCCAAGCTGGGCTGTG
TGCACGAACCCCCCGTTCAGCCCGACCGCTGCGCCTTATCCGGTAACTATCGTCTTGAGTCCAACCCGGT
AAGACACGACTTATCGCCACTGGCAGCAGCCACTGGTAACAGGATTAGCAGAGCGAGGTATGTAGGCGGT
GCTACAGAGTTCTTGAAGTGGTGGCCTAACTACGGCTACACTAGAAGAACAGTATTTGGTATCTGCGCTC
TGCTGAAGCCAGTTACCTTCGGAAAAAGAGTTGGTAGCTCTTGATCCGGCAAACAAACCACCGCTGGTAG
CGGTGGTTTTTTTGTTTGCAAGCAGCAGATTACGCGCAGAAAAAAAGGATCTCAAGAAGATCCTTTGATC
TTTTCTACGGGGTCTGACGCTCAGTGGAACGAAAACTCACGTTAAGGGATTTTGGTCATGAGATTATCAA
AAAGGATCTTCACCTAGATCCTTTTAAATTAAAAATGAAGTTTTAAATCAATCTAAAGTATATATGAGTA
AACTTGGTCTGACAGTTACCAATGCTTAATCAGTGAGGCACCTATCTCAGCGATCTGTCTATTTCGTTCA
TCCATAGTTGCCTGACTCCCCGTCGTGTAGATAACTACGATACGGGAGGGCTTACCATCTGGCCCCAGTG
CTGCAATGATACCGCGAGACCCACGCTCACCGGCTCCAGATTTATCAGCAATAAACCAGCCAGCCGGAAG
GGCCGAGCGCAGAAGTGGTCCTGCAACTTTATCCGCCTCCATCCAGTCTATTAATTGTTGCCGGGAAGCT
AGAGTAAGTAGTTCGCCAGTTAATAGTTTGCGCAACGTTGTTGCCATTGCTACAGGCATCGTGGTGTCAC
GCTCGTCGTTTGGTATGGCTTCATTCAGCTCCGGTTCCCAACGATCAAGGCGAGTTACATGATCCCCCAT
GTTGTGCAAAAAAGCGGTTAGCTCCTTCGGTCCTCCGATCGTTGTCAGAAGTAAGTTGGCCGCAGTGTTA
TCACTCATGGTTATGGCAGCACTGCATAATTCTCTTACTGTCATGCCATCCGTAAGATGCTTTTCTGTGA
CTGGTGAGTACTCAACCAAGTCATTCTGAGAATAGTGTATGCGGCGACCGAGTTGCTCTTGCCCGGCGTC
AATACGGGATAATACCGCGCCACATAGCAGAACTTTAAAAGTGCTCATCATTGGAAAACGTTCTTCGGGG
CGAAAACTCTCAAGGATCTTACCGCTGTTGAGATCCAGTTCGATGTAACCCACTCGTGCACCCAACTGAT
CTTCAGCATCTTTTACTTTCACCAGCGTTTCTGGGTGAGCAAAAACAGGAAGGCAAAATGCCGCAAAAAA
GGGAATAAGGGCGACACGGAAATGTTGAATACTCATACTCTTCCTTTTTCAATATTATTGAAGCATTTAT
CAGGGTTATTGTCTCATGAGCGGATACATATTTGAATGTATTTAGAAAAATAAACAAATAGGGGTTCCGC
GCACATTTCCCCGAAAAGTGCCACCTGACGTCTAAGAAACCATTATTATCATGACATTAACCTATAAAAA
TAGGCGTATCACGAGGCCCTTTCGTCTCGCGCGTTTCGGTGATGACGGTGAAAACCTCTGACACATGCAG
CTCCCGGAGACGGTCACAGCTTGTCTGTAAGCGGATGCCGGGAGCAGACAAGCCCGTCAGGGCGCGTCAG
CGGGTGTTGGCGGGTGTCGGGGCTGGCTTAACTATGCGGCATCAGAGCAGATTGTACTGAGAGTGCACCA
TATGCGGTGTGAAATACCGCACAGATGCGTAAGGAGAAAATACCGCATCAGGCGCCATTCGCCATTCAGG
CTGCGCAACTGTTGGGAAGGGCGATCGGTGCGGGCCTCTTCGCTATTACGCCAGCTGGCGAAAGGGGGAT
GTGCTGCAAGGCGATTAAGTTGGGTAACGCCAGGGTTTTCCCAGTCACGACGTTGTAAAACGACGGCGCA
AGGAATGGTGCATGCAAGGAGATGGCGCCCAACAGTCCCCCGGCCACGGGGCCTGCCACCATACCCACGC
CGAAACAAGCGCTCATGAGCCCGAAGTGGCGAGCCCGATCTTCCCCATCGGTGATGTCGGCGATATAGGC
GCCAGCAACCGCACCTGTGGCGCCGGTGATGCCGGCCACGATGCGTCCGGCGTAGAGGCGATTAGTCCAA
TTTGTTAAAGACAGGATATCAGTGGTCCAGGCTCTAGTTTTGACTCAACAATATCACCAGCTGAAGCCTA
TAGAGTACGAGCCATAGATAAAATAAAAGATTTTATTTAGTCTCCAGAAAAAGGGGGG
