>Addgene plasmid #34564 | pMSCVpuro-Cre | addgene partial sequence | sequence record 42810 | pLXSN-5
CACTCCTTCTCTAGGCGCCGGAATTAGATCTGATATCATCGATGAATTCGACCATGCCCAAGAAGAAGAG
GAAGGTGTCCAATTTACTGACCGTACACCAAAATTTGCCTGCATTACCGGTCGATGCAACGAGTGATGAG
GTTCGCAAGAACCTGATGGACATGTTCAGGGATCGCCAGGCGTTTTCTGAGCATACCTGGAAAATGCTTC
TGTCCGTTTGCCGGTCGTGGGCGGCATGGTGCAAGTTGAATAACCGGAAATGGTTTCCCGCAGAACCTGA
AGATGTTCGCGATTATCTTCTATATCTTCAGGCGCGCGGTCTGGCAGTAAAAACTATCCAGCAACATTTG
GGCCAGCTAAACATGCTTCATCGTCGGTCCGGGCTGCCACGACCAAGTGACAGCAATGCTGTTTCACTGG
TTATGCGGCGGATCCGAAAAGAAAACGTTGATGCCGGTGAACGTGCAAAACAGGCTCTAGCGTTCGAACG
CACTGATTTCGACCAGGTTCGTTCACTCATGGAAAATAGCGATCGCTGCCAGGATATACGTAATCTGGCA
TTTCTGGGGATTGCTTATAACACCCTGTTACGTATAGCCGAAATTGCCAGGATCAGGGTTAAAGATATCT
CACGTACTGACGGTGGGAGAATGTTAATCCATATTGGCAGAACGAAAACGCTGGTTAGCACCGCAGGTGT
AGAGAAGGCACTTA
