>Addgene plasmid #34564 | pMSCVpuro-Cre | addgene partial sequence | sequence record 42815 | mPGK-F 5'-cattctgcacgcttcaaaag-3'
CGGGCCTTTCGACCTGCAGCCCAAGCTTACCATGACCGAGTACAAGCCCACGGTGCGCCTCGCCACCCGC
GACGACGTCCCCAGGGCCGTACGCACCCTCGCCGCCGCGTTCGCCGACTACCCCGCCACGCGCCACACCG
TCGATCCGGACCGCCACATCGAGCGGGTCACCGAGCTGCAAGAACTCTTCCTCACGCGCGTCGGGCTCGA
CATCGGCAAGGTGTGGGTCGCGGACGACGGCGCCGCGGTGGCGGTCTGGACCACGCCGGAGAGCGTCGAA
GCGGGGGCGGTGTTCGCCGAGATCGGCCCGCGCATGGCCGAGTTGAGCGGTTCCCGGCTGGCCGCGCAGC
AACAGATGGAAGGCCTCCTGGCGCCGCACCGGCCCAAGGAGCCCGCGTGGTTCCTGGCCACCGTCGGCGT
CTCGCCCGACCACCAGGGCAAGGGTCTGGGCAGCGCCGTCGTGCTCCCCGGAGTGGAGGCGGCCGAGCGC
GCCGGGGTGCCCGCCTTCCTGGAGACCTCCGCGCCCCGCAACCTCCCCTTCTACGAGCGGCTCGGCTTCA
CCGTCACCGCCGACGTCGAGGTGCCCGAAGGACCGCGCACCTGGTGCATGACCCGCAAGCCCGGTGCCTG
ACGCCCGCCCCACGACCCGCAGCGCCCGACCGAAAGGAGCGCACGACCCCATGCATCGATAAAATAAAAG
ATTTTATTTAGTCTCCAGAAAAAGGGGGGAATGAAAGACCCCACCTGTAGGTTTGGCAAGCTAGCTTAAG
TAACGCCATTTTGCAAGGCATGGAAAATACATAACTGA
